>Addgene plasmid #113511 | pFL His-SDS22 / PP1gamma | depositor full sequence | sequence record 214245 | pFL His-SDS22 / PP1gamma sequence 7598 bps
TTCTCTGTCACAGAATGAAAATTTTTCTGTCATCTCTTCGTTATTAATGTTTGTAATTGACTGAATATCA
ACGCTTATTTGCAGCCTGAATGGCGAATGGG
[124 nt withheld, positions 102-225]
C
[91 nt withheld, positions 227-317]
A
[49 nt withheld, positions 319-367]
CCTTTGACGTTGGAGTCCACGTTCTT
[37 nt withheld, positions 394-430]
ACCCTATCTCGGTCTATTCTTTTGATTTATAAGGGATTTTGCCGATTTCGGCCTATTGGTTAAAAAATGA
GCTGATTTAACAAAAATTTAACGCGAATTTTAACAAAATATTAACGCTTACAATTTAGGTGGCACTTTTC
GGGGAAATGTGCGCGGAACCCCTATTTGTTTATTTTTCTAAATACATTCAAATATGTATCCGCTCATGAG
ACAATAACCCTGATAAATGCTTCAATAATATTGAAAAAGGAAGAGTATGAGTATTCAACATTTCCGTGTC
GCCCTTATTCCCTTTTTTGCGGCATTTTGCCTTCCTGTTTTTGCTCACCCAGAAACGCTGGTGAAAGTAA
AAGATGCTGAAGATCAGTTGGGTGCACGAGTGGGTTACATCGAACTGGATCTCAACAGCGGTAAGATCCT
TGAGAGTTTTCGCCCCGAAGAACGTTTTCCAATGATGAGCACTTTTAAAGTTCTGCTATGTGGCGCGGTA
TTATCCCGTATTGACGCCGGGCAAGAGCAACTCGGTCGCCGCATACACTATTCTCAGAATGACTTGGTTG
AGTACTCACCAGTCACAGAAAAGCATCTTACGGATGGCATGACAGTAAGAGAATTATGCAGTGCTGCCAT
AACCATGAGTGATAACACTGCGGCCAACTTACTTCTGACAACGATCGGAGGACCGAAGGAGCTAACCGCT
TTTTTGCACAACATGGGGGATCATGTAACTCGCCTTGATCGTTGGGAACCGGAGCTGAATGAAGCCATAC
CAAACGACGAGCGTGACACCACGATGCCTGTAGCAATGGCAACAACGTTGCGCAAACTATTAACTGGCGA
ACTACTTACTCTAGCTTCCCGGCAACAATTAATAGACTGGATGGAGGCGGATAAAGTTGCAGGACCACTT
CTGCGCTCGGCCCTTCCGGCTGGCTGGTTTATTGCTGATAAATCTGGAGCCGGTGAGCGTGGGTCTCGCG
GTATCATTGCAGCACTGGGGCCAGATGGTAAGCCCTCCCGTATCGTAGTTATCTACACGACGGGGAGTCA
GGCAACTATGGATGAACGAAATAGACAGATCGCTGAGATAGGTGCCTCACTGATTAAGCATTGGTAACTG
TCAGACCAAGTTTACTCATATATACTTTAGATTGATTTAAAACTTCATTTTTAATTTAAAAGGATCTAGG
TGAAGATCCTTTTTGATAATCTCATGACCAAAATCCCTTAACGTGAGTTTTCGTTCCACTGAGCGTCAGA
CCCCGTAGAAAAGATCAAAGGATCTTCTTGAGATCCTTTTTTTCTGCGCGTAATCTGCTGCTTGCAAACA
AAAAAACCACCGCTACCAGCGGTGGTTTGTTTGCCGGATCAAGAGCTACCAACTCTTTTTCCGAAGGTAA
CTGGCTTCAGCAGAGCGCAGATACCAAATACTGTTCTTCTAGTGTAGCCGTAGTTAGGCCACCACTTCAA
GAACTCTGTAGCACCGCCTACATACCTCGCTCTGCTAATCCTGTTACCAGTGGCTGCTGCCAGTGGCGAT
AAGTCGTGTCTTACCGGGTTGGACTCAAGACGATAGTTACCGGATAAGGCGCAGCGGTCGGGCTGAACGG
GGGGTTCGTGCACACAGCCCAGCTTGGAGCGAACGACCTACACCGAACTGAGATACCTACAGCGTGAGCT
ATGAGAAAGCGCCACGCTTCCCGAAGGGAGAAAGGCGGACAGGTATCCGGTAAGCGGCAGGGTCGGAACA
GGAGAGCGCACGAGGGAGCTTCCAGGGGGAAACGCCTGGTATCTTTATAGTCCTGTCGGGTTTCGCCACC
TCTGACTTGAGCGTCGATTTTTGTGATGCTCGTCAGGGGGGCGGAGCCTATGGAAAAACGCCAGCAACGC
GGCCTTTTTACGGTTCCTGGCCTTTTGCTGGCCTTTTGCTCACATGTTCTTTCCTGCGTTATCCCCTGAT
TCTGTGGATAACCGTATTACCGCCTTTGAGTGAGCTGATACCGCTCGCCGCAGCCGAACGACCGAGCGCA
GCGAGTCAGTGAGCGAGGAAGCGGAAGAGCGCCTGATGCGGTATTTTCTCCTTACGCATCTGTGCGGTAT
TTCACACCGCATAGACCAGCCGCGTAACCTGGCAAAATCGGTTACGGTTGAGTAATAAATGGATGCCCTG
CGTAAGCGGGTGTGGGCGGACAATAAAGTCTTAAACTGAACAAAATAGATCTAAACTATGACAATAAAGT
CTTAAACTAGACAGAATAGTTGTAAACTGAAATCAGTCCAGTTATGCTGTGAAAAAGCATACTGGACTTT
TGTTATGGCTAAAGCAAACTCTTCATTTTCTGAAGTGCAAATTGCCCGTCGTATTAAAGAGGGGCGTGGC
CAAGGGCATGGTAAAGACTATATTCGCGGCGTTGTGACAATTTACCGAACAACTCCGCGGCCGGGAAGCC
GATCTCGGCTTGAACGAATTGTTAGGTGGCGGTACTTGGGTCGATATCAAAGTGCATCACTTCTTCCCGT
ATGCCCAACTTTGTATAGAGAGCCACTGCGGGATCGTCACCGTAATCTGCTTGCACGTAGATCACATAAG
CACCAAGCGCGTTGGCCTCATGCTTGAGGAGATTGATGAGCGCGGTGGCAATGCCCTGCCTCCGGTGCTC
GCCGGAGACTGCGAGATCATAGATATAGATCTCACTACGCGGCTGCTCAAACTTGGGCAGAACGTAAGCC
GCGAGAGCGCCAACAACCGCTTCTTGGTCGAAGGCAGCAAGCGCGATGAATGTCTTACTACGGAGCAAGT
TCCCGAGGTAATCGGAGTCCGGCTGATGTTGGGAGTAGGTGGCTACGTCTCCGAACTCACGACCGAAAAG
ATCAAGAGCAGCCCGCATGGATTTGACTTGGTCAGGGCCGAGCCTACATGTGCGAATGATGCCCATACTT
GAGCCACCTAACTTTGTTTTAGGGCGACTGCCCTGCTGCGTAACATCGTTGCTGCTGCGTAACATCGTTG
CTGCTCCATAACATCAAACATCGACCCACGGCGTAACGCGCTTGCTGCTTGGATGCCCGAGGCATAGACT
GTACAAAAAAACAGTCATAACAAGCCATGAAAACCGCCACTGCGCCGTTACCACCGCTGCGTTCGGTCAA
GGTTCTGGACCAGTTGCGTGAGCGCATACGCTACTTGCATTACAGTTTACGAACCGAACAGGCTTATGTC
AACTGGGTTCGTGCCTTCATCCGTTTCCACGGTGTGCGTCACCCGGCAACCTTGGGCAGCAGCGAAGTCG
AGGCATTTCTGTCCTGGCTGGCGAACGAGCGCAAGGTTTCGGTCTCCACGCATCGTCAGGCATTGGCGGC
CTTGCTGTTCTTCTACGGCAAGGTGCTGTGCACGGATCTGCCCTTGCTTCAGGAGATCGGTAGACCTCGG
CCGTCGCGGCGCTTGCCGGTGGTGCTGACCCCGGATGAAGTGGTTCGCATCCTCGGTTTTCTGGAAGGCG
AGCATCGTTTGTTCGCCCAGGACTCTAGCTATAGTTCTAGTGGTTGGCTACAGCTTTGTTTGTACTATCA
ACAGGTTGAACTGCTGATCAACAGATCCTCTACGCGGCCGCGGTACCATAACTTCGTATAGCATACATTA
TACGAAGTTATCTGGTTTAAACGTACCCGTAGTGGCTATGGCAGGGCTTGCCGCCCCGACGTTGGCTGCG
AGCCCTGGGCCTTCACCCGAACTTGGGGGTTGGGGTGGGGAAAAGGAAGAAACGCGGGCGTATTGGTCCC
AATGGGGTCTCGGTGGGGTATCGACAGAGTGCCAGCCCTGGGACCGAACCCCGCGTTTATGAACAAACGA
CCCAACACCCGTGCGTTTTATTCTGTCTTTTTATTGCCGTCATAGCGCGGGTTCCTTCCGGTATTGTCTC
CTTCCGTGTTTCAGTTAGCCTCCCCCATCTCCCGGTACCGCATGCTATGCATCAGCTGCTAGCACCATGG
CTCGAGTTATCATTTCTTTGCTTGCTTTGTGATCATACCCCTTGGAGGCGTTACAGGTCTCGTGGCATTT
GGCTTCTTTTTCTCTGCAGGCTTTAAAATCTGAAAAGAACACATTAGTGTTTCATCCACACTCATCATGG
CACCTGCATTGTCAAACTCTCCGCAATAATTGGGCGCAGAAAACAGAGTGACCAACTGCCTCTTTGCAAA
AAATTCATATCCATCTTCAACCACCTGATGGGCTCTACATATAAGATCCAAATCATGCTTATGGAGAAAT
TTTGCAACCACTTCTGCACCAAATGTGAAGGACACTCCTCTGTCATTTTCACCCCAGCCTAAGACATCTT
TATCGGGGTCAGACCACAAAAGATCACAAAGAAGACCTTGATCTGGTACATCAGTTGGTCGCATAATTCG
CCGAATCTGCTCCATAGATTGAAGATCTGGTGATAAACCTCCATGACAGCAGAATATCTTCTCATCCACG
ATGGCTGCTATCGGTAAACAGTTAAAACAGTCTGTGAAAGTTTTCCATAGTTTAATGTTGTATCTTCTTT
TACATTCATCATAAAATCCATAAATTCTGTTGATGCTGGCACATTCATGGTTCCCTCTGAGAAGAAAAAA
ATTCTCAGGATATTTTATTTTGTAGGCCAGTAAGAGGCAGATCGTCTCCAATGACTGCTTTCCCCTGTCC
ACATAGTCCCCAAGAAACAGGTAGTTGCTTTCTGGTGGGAAACCACCGTACTCAAAAAGTCGCAGCAAAT
CATAGTATTGTCCATGGATGTCACCACATATTTTGAGTGGTGCTTCAAGTTCTAGTAGGATAGGCTGACT
GAGAAAGATTTCACGAGACTTTAAGCACAGTCCTCTGATTTCATTCTCCTGAAGCTGGACATTCTTACCA
GGCTTGGACCCTCTCACTTCCAGCAGCCGTTGGATAATGCTGTCGATGTTGAGTTTATCTAAATCCGCCA
TCTCGAGATCCCGGGTGATCAAGTCTTCGTCGAGTGATTGTAAATAAAATGTAATTTACAGTATAGTATT
TTAATTAATATACAAATGATTTGATAATAATTCTTATTTAACTATAATATATTGTGTTGGGTTGAATTAA
AGGTCCGTATACTAGTATCGATTCGCGACCTACTCCGGAATATTAATAGATCATGGAGATAATTAAAATG
ATAACCATCTCGCAAATAAATAAGTATTTTACTGTTTTCGTAACAGTTTTGTAATAAAAAAACCTATAAA
TATTCCGGATTATTCATACCGTCCCACCATCGGGCGCGGATCTACAACCATGTCGTACTACCATCACCAT
CACCATCACGATTACGATATCCCAACGACCGAAAACCTGTATTTTCAGGGCGCCATGGGATCCATGGCGG
CGGAACGCGGCGCGGGGCAGCAACAGTCGCAGGAGATGATGGAGGTTGACAGGCGGGTCGAGTCTGAAGA
ATCCGGCGATGAAGAAGGGAAGAAACACAGCAGTGGCATCGTGGCCGACCTCAGTGAACAGAGCCTGAAG
GATGGGGAGGAGCGGGGGGAGGAGGACCCAGAAGAAGAACATGAGCTGCCTGTGGACATGGAAACCATCA
ACCTGGACAGAGATGCAGAGGATGTTGATTTGAATCACTATCGCATAGGGAAGATTGAAGGATTTGAGGT
ACTGAAGAAAGTGAAGACTCTCTGCCTCCGCCAAAATTTAATTAAATGCATTGAGAATCTGGAGGAGCTA
CAGAGTCTTCGAGAGCTGGATCTTTACGACAACCAGATCAAGAAGATTGAGAATCTGGAGGCGCTAACAG
AGCTGGAGATTCTAGATATTTCTTTTAATCTGCTGAGAAACATCGAAGGGGTTGACAAGTTGACACGACT
GAAAAAACTCTTCTTGGTCAACAATAAAATCAGTAAAATTGAGAACTTAAGCAACTTACATCAACTACAG
ATGCTAGAGCTGGGATCTAACCGCATCCGGGCAATCGAAAATATCGACACCTTAACCAACCTGGAGAGTT
TGTTTTTGGGGAAAAACAAAATTACTAAACTTCAGAACCTGGATGCGCTCACCAACCTGACAGTCCTCAG
TATGCAGAGCAACCGGCTGACCAAGATCGAGGGTCTGCAGAACCTGGTGAACCTGCGGGAGCTGTACCTT
AGCCACAATGGCATCGAGGTCATCGAGGGCCTGGAGAACAATAACAAACTCACGATGTTGGACATTGCAT
CAAATAGAATCAAAAAGATTGAAAATATCAGCCATCTAACAGAGCTGCAAGAGTTCTGGATGAACGACAA
TCTCCTTGAGAGCTGGAGCGACCTCGACGAGCTGAAGGGAGCCAGGAGCCTGGAGACAGTGTACCTGGAG
CGGAACCCCTTGCAGAAGGACCCCCAGTACCGGCGGAAGGTCATGCTCGCCCTCCCCTCCGTGCGGCAGA
TCGATGCCACGTTCGTCAGGTTCTGATAAGGATCCGGAATTCAAAGGCCTACGTCGACGAGCTCACTAGT
CGCGGCCGCTTTCGAATCTAGAGCCTGCAGTCTCGACAAGCTTGTCGAGAAGTACTAGAGGATCATAATC
AGCCATACCACATTTGTAGAGGTTTTACTTGCTTTAAAAAACCTCCCACACCTCCCCCTGAACCTGAAAC
ATAAAATGAATGCAATTGTTGTTGTTAACTTGTTTATTGCAGCTTATAATGGTTACAAATAAAGCAATAG
CATCACAAATTTCACAAATAAAGCATTTTTTTCACTGCATTCTAGTTGTGGTTTGTCCAAACTCATCAAT
GTATCTTATCATGTCTGGATCTGATCACTGCTTGAGCCTAGAAGATCCGGCTGCTAACAAAGCCCGAAAG
GAAGCTGAGTTGGCTGCTGCCACCGCTGAGCAATAACTATCATAACCCCTAGGAGATCCGAACCAGATAA
GTGAAATCTAGTTCCAAACTATTTTGTCATTTTTAATTTTCGTATTAGCTTACGACGCTACACCCAGTTC
CCATCTATTTTGTCACTCTTCCCTAAATAATCCTTAAAAACTCCATTTCCACCCCTCCCAGTTCCCAACT
ATTTTGTCCGCCCACAGCGGGGCATTTTTCTTCCTGTTATGTTTTTAATCAAACATCCTGCCAACTCCAT
GTGACAAACCGTCATCTTCGGCTACTTT
Features (pLannotate 1.2.2; 23 found; start..end, strand, type, name):
     81..97      +  CDS            lacZα (fragment): LacZα fragment of β-galactosidase; lacZ fragment
    102..556     +  rep_origin     f1 ori (sequence partly withheld): f1 bacteriophage origin of replication; arrow indicates direction of (+) strand synthesis
    582..686     +  promoter       AmpR promoter: bla
    687..1547    +  CDS            AmpR: β-lactamase; bla; confers resistance to ampicillin, carbenicillin, and related antibiotics
   1718..2306    +  rep_origin     ori: high-copy-number ColE1/pMB1/pBR322/pUC origin of replication
   2492..2543    -  misc_feature   bom (fragment): basis of mobility region from pBR322
   2611..2835    -  mobile_element Tn7R: mini-Tn7 element (right end of the Tn7 transposon) Tn7
   2902..3435    -  CDS            GmR: gentamycin acetyltransferase; aacC1; confers resistance to gentamycin
   3624..3652    -  promoter       Pc promoter: intI1 (promoter lies within the coding sequence); class 1 integron promoter
   3630..3992    -  CDS            YPR2_ECOLX (fragment): Protein predicted: Swiss-Prot protein existence level 4. From Escherichia coli.
   3992..4019    -  rep_origin     R6K γ ori (fragment): γ replication origin from E. coli plasmid R6K; requires the R6K initiator protein pi for replication
   4048..4081    +  protein_bind   loxP: Cre-mediated recombination occurs in the 8-bp core sequence (GCATACAT). Cre recombinase
   4271..4319    -  polyA_signal   HSV TK poly(A) signal: herpes simplex virus thymidine kinase polyadenylation signal (Cole and Stacy, 1985)
   4433..5401    -  CDS            PPP1CC: PP1G_HUMAN - Experimental evidence at protein level: Swiss-Prot protein existence level 1. Protein phosphatase that associates with over 200 regulatory proteins to form highly specific holoenzymes which dephosphorylate hundreds of biological targets. Protein phosphatase 1 (PP1) is essential for cell division, and participates in the regulation of glycogen metabolism, muscle contractility and protein synthesis. Dephosphorylates RPS6KB1. Involved in regulation of ionic conductances and long-term synaptic plasticity. May play an important role in dephosphorylating substrates such as the postsynap
   5436..5545    -  promoter       p10 promoter: baculovirus promoter for expression in insect cells
   5590..5681    +  promoter       polyhedrin promoter: polh from Autographa californica; promoter for the baculovirus polyhedrin gene
   5740..5759    +  CDS            8xHis (fragment): 8xHis affinity tag
   5781..5801    +  CDS            TEV site: tobacco etch virus (TEV) protease recognition and cleavage site
   5814..6893    +  CDS            PPP1R7: PP1R7_HUMAN - Also known as SDS22. Experimental evidence at protein level: Swiss-Prot protein existence level 1. Regulatory subunit of protein phosphatase 1. From Homo sapiens (Human).
   7001..7084    +  CDS            large T antigen (fragment): large T antigen from SV40 (simian virus 40)
   7107..7241    +  polyA_signal   SV40 poly(A) signal: SV40 polyadenylation signal
   7270..7319    +  CDS            SET1 (fragment): solubility-enhancement tag derived from T7 phage gene 10B
   7351..7516    -  mobile_element Tn7L: mini-Tn7 element (left end of the Tn7 transposon) Tn7
