>Addgene plasmid #113511 | pFL His-SDS22 / PP1gamma | addgene full sequence | sequence record 218665 | Addgene NGS Result
GTCTTACTACGGAGCAAGTTCCCGAGGTAATCGGAGTCCGGCTGATGTTGGGAGTAGGTGGCTACGTCTC
CGAACTCACGACCGAAAAGATCAAGAGCAGCCCGCATGGATTTGACTTGGTCAGGGCCGAGCCTACATGT
GCGAATGATGCCCATACTTGAGCCACCTAACTTTGTTTTAGGGCGACTGCCCTGCTGCGTAACATCGTTG
CTGCTGCGTAACATCGTTGCTGCTCCATAACATCAAACATCGACCCACGGCGTAACGCGCTTGCTGCTTG
GATGCCCGAGGCATAGACTGTACAAAAAAACAGTCATAACAAGCCATGAAAACCGCCACTGCGCCGTTAC
CACCGCTGCGTTCGGTCAAGGTTCTGGACCAGTTGCGTGAGCGCATACGCTACTTGCATTACAGTTTACG
AACCGAACAGGCTTATGTCAACTGGGTTTGTGCCTTCATCCGTTTCCACGGTGTGCGTCACCCGGCAACC
TTGGGCAGCAGCGAAGTCGAGGCATTTCTGTCCTGGCTGGCGAACGAGCGCAAGGTTTCGGTCTCCACGC
ATCGTCAGGCATTGGCGGCCTTGCTGTTCTTCTACGGCAAGGTGCTGTGCACGGATCTGCCCTTGCTTCA
GGAGATCGGTAGACCTCGGCCGTCGCGGCGCTTGCCGGTGGTGCTGACCCCGGATGAAGTGGTTCGCATC
CTCGGTTTTCTGGAAGGCGAGCATCGTTTGTTCGCCCAGGACTCTAGCTATAGTTCTAGTGGTTGGCTAC
AGCTTTGTTTGTACTATCAACAGGTTGAACTGCTGATCAACAGATCCTCTACGCGGCCGCGGTACCATAA
CTTCGTATAGCATACATTATACGAAGTTATCTGGTTTAAACGTACCCGTAGTGGCTATGGCAGGGCTTGC
CGCCCCGACGTTGGCTGCGAGCCCTGGGCCTTCACCCGAACTTGGGGGTTGGGGTGGGGAAAAGGAAGAA
ACGCGGGCGTATTGGTCCCAATGGGGTCTCGGTGGGGTATCGACAGAGTGCCAGCCCTGGGACCGAACCC
CGCGTTTATGAACAAACGACCCAACACCCGTGCGTTTTATTCTGTCTTTTTATTGCCGTCATAGCGCGGG
TTCCTTCCGGTATTGTCTCCTTCCGTGTTTCAGTTAGCCTCCCCCATCTCCCGGTACCGCATGCTATGCA
TCAGCTGCTAGCACCATGGCTCGAGTTATCATTTCTTTGCTTGCTTTGTGATCATACCCCTTGGAGGCGT
TACAGGTCTCGTGGCATTTGGCTTCTTTTTCTCTGCAGGCTTTAAAATCTGAAAAGAACACATTAGTGTT
TCATCCACACTCATCATGGCACCTGCATTGTCAAACTCTCCGCAATAATTGGGCGCAGAAAACAGAGTGA
CCAACTGCCTCTTTGCAAAAAATTCATATCCATCTTCAACCACCTGATGGGCTCTACATATAAGATCCAA
ATCATGCTTATGGAGAAATTTTGCAACCACTTCTGCACCAAATGTGAAGGACACTCCTCTGTCATTTTCA
CCCCAGCCTAAGACATCTTTATCGGGGTCAGACCACAAAAGATCACAAAGAAGACCTTGATCTGGTACAT
CAGTTGGTCGCATAATTCGCCGAATCTGCTCCATAGATTGAAGATCTGGTGATAAACCTCCATGACAGCA
GAATATCTTCTCATCCACGATGGCTGCTATCGGTAAACAGTTAAAACAGTCTGTGAAAGTTTTCCATAGT
TTAATGTTGTATCTTCTTTTACATTCATCATAAAATCCATAAATTCTGTTGATGCTGGCACATTCATGGT
TCCCTCTGAGAAGAAAAAAATTCTCAGGATATTTTATTTTGTAGGCCAGTAAGAGGCAGATCGTCTCCAA
TGACTGCTTTCCCCTGTCCACATAGTCCCCAAGAAACAGGTAGTTGCTTTCTGGTGGGAAACCACCGTAC
TCAAAAAGTCGCAGCAAATCATAGTATTGTCCATGGATGTCACCACATATTTTGAGTGGTGCTTCAAGTT
CTAGTAGGATAGGCTGACTGAGAAAGATTTCACGAGACTTTAAGCACAGTCCTCTGATTTCATTCTCCTG
AAGCTGGACATTCTTACCAGGCTTGGACCCTCTCACTTCCAGCAGCCGTTGGATAATGCTGTCGATGTTG
AGTTTATCTAAATCCGCCATCTCGAGATCCCGGGTGATCAAGTCTTCGTCGAGTGATTGTAAATAAAATG
TAATTTACAGTATAGTATTTTAATTAATATACAAATGATTTGATAATAATTCTTATTTAACTATAATATA
TTGTGTTGGGTTGAATTAAAGGTCCGTATACTAGTATCGATTCGCGACCTACTCCGGAATATTAATAGAT
CATGGAGATAATTAAAATGATAACCATCTCGCAAATAAATAAGTATTTTACTGTTTTCGTAACAGTTTTG
TAATAAAAAAACCTATAAATATTCCGGATTATTCATACCGTCCCACCATCGGGCGCGGATCTACAACCAT
GTCGTACTACCATCACCATCACCATCACGATTACGATATCCCAACGACCGAAAACCTGTATTTTCAGGGC
GCCATGGGATCCATGGCGGCGGAACGCGGCGCGGGGCAGCAACAGTCGCAGGAGATGATGGAGGTTGACA
GGCGGGTCGAGTCTGAAGAATCCGGCGATGAAGAAGGGAAGAAACACAGCAGTGGCATCGTGGCCGACCT
CAGTGAACAGAGCCTGAAGGATGGGGAGGAGCGGGGGGAGGAGGACCCAGAAGAAGAACATGAGCTGCCT
GTGGACATGGAAACCATCAACCTGGACAGAGATGCAGAGGATGTTGATTTGAATCACTATCGCATAGGGA
AGATTGAAGGATTTGAGGTACTGAAGAAAGTGAAGACTCTCTGCCTCCGCCAAAATTTAATTAAATGCAT
TGAGAATCTGGAGGAGCTACAGAGTCTTCGAGAGCTGGATCTTTACGACAACCAGATCAAGAAGATTGAG
AATCTGGAGGCGCTAACAGAGCTGGAGATTCTAGATATTTCTTTTAATCTGCTGAGAAACATCGAAGGGG
TTGACAAGTTGACACGACTGAAAAAACTCTTCTTGGTCAACAATAAAATCAGTAAAATTGAGAACTTAAG
CAACTTACATCAACTACAGATGCTAGAGCTGGGATCTAACCGCATCCGGGCAATCGAAAATATCGACACC
TTAACCAACCTGGAGAGTTTGTTTTTGGGGAAAAACAAAATTACTAAACTTCAGAACCTGGATGCGCTCA
CCAACCTGACAGTCCTCAGTATGCAGAGCAACCGGCTGACCAAGATCGAGGGTCTGCAGAACCTGGTGAA
CCTGCGGGAGCTGTACCTTAGCCACAATGGCATCGAGGTCATCGAGGGCCTGGAGAACAATAACAAACTC
ACGATGTTGGACATTGCATCAAATAGAATCAAAAAGATTGAAAATATCAGCCATCTAACAGAGCTGCAAG
AGTTCTGGATGAACGACAATCTCCTTGAGAGCTGGAGCGACCTCGACGAGCTGAAGGGAGCCAGGAGCCT
GGAGACAGTGTACCTGGAGCGGAACCCCTTGCAGAAGGACCCCCAGTACCGGCGGAAGGTCATGCTCGCC
CTCCCCTCCGTGCGGCAGATCGATGCCACGTTCGTCAGGTTCTGATAAGGATCCGGAATTCAAAGGCCTA
CGTCGACGAGCTCACTAGTCGCGGCCGCTTTCGAATCTAGAGCCTGCAGTCTCGACAAGCTTGTCGAGAA
GTACTAGAGGATCATAATCAGCCATACCACATTTGTAGAGGTTTTACTTGCTTTAAAAAACCTCCCACAC
CTCCCCCTGAACCTGAAACATAAAATGAATGCAATTGTTGTTGTTAACTTGTTTATTGCAGCTTATAATG
GTTACAAATAAAGCAATAGCATCACAAATTTCACAAATAAAGCATTTTTTTCACTGCATTCTAGTTGTGG
TTTGTCCAAACTCATCAATGTATCTTATCATGTCTGGATCTGATCACTGCTTGAGCCTAGAAGATCCGGC
TGCTAACAAAGCCCGAAAGGAAGCTGAGTTGGCTGCTGCCACCGCTGAGCAATAACTATCATAACCCCTA
GGAGATCCGAACCAGATAAGTGAAATCTAGTTCCAAACTATTTTGTCATTTTTAATTTTCGTATTAGCTT
ACGACGCTACACCCAGTTCCCATCTATTTTGTCACTCTTCCCTAAATAATCCTTAAAAACTCCATTTCCA
CCCCTCCCAGTTCCCAACTATTTTGTCCGCCCACAGCGGGGCATTTTTCTTCCTGTTATGTTTTTAATCA
AACATCCTGCCAACTCCATGTGACAAACCGTCATCTTCGGCTACTTTTTCTCTGTCACAGAATGAAAATT
TTTCTGTCATCTCTTCGTTATTAATGTTTGTAATTGACTGAATATCAACGCTTATTTGCAGCCTGAATGG
CGAATGGG
[124 nt withheld, positions 4489-4612]
C
[91 nt withheld, positions 4614-4704]
A
[49 nt withheld, positions 4706-4754]
CCTTTGACGTTGGAGTCCACGTTCTT
[37 nt withheld, positions 4781-4817]
ACCCTATCTCGGTCTATTCTTTTGATTTATAAGGGATTTTGCCGATTTCGGCCTATTGGTTAAAAAATGA
GCTGATTTAACAAAAATTTAACGCGAATTTTAACAAAATATTAACGCTTACAATTTAGGTGGCACTTTTC
GGGGAAATGTGCGCGGAACCCCTATTTGTTTATTTTTCTAAATACATTCAAATATGTATCCGCTCATGAG
ACAATAACCCTGATAAATGCTTCAATAATATTGAAAAAGGAAGAGTATGAGTATTCAACATTTCCGTGTC
GCCCTTATTCCCTTTTTTGCGGCATTTTGCCTTCCTGTTTTTGCTCACCCAGAAACGCTGGTGAAAGTAA
AAGATGCTGAAGATCAGTTGGGTGCACGAGTGGGTTACATCGAACTGGATCTCAACAGCGGTAAGATCCT
TGAGAGTTTTCGCCCCGAAGAACGTTTTCCAATGATGAGCACTTTTAAAGTTCTGCTATGTGGCGCGGTA
TTATCCCGTATTGACGCCGGGCAAGAGCAACTCGGTCGCCGCATACACTATTCTCAGAATGACTTGGTTG
AGTACTCACCAGTCACAGAAAAGCATCTTACGGATGGCATGACAGTAAGAGAATTATGCAGTGCTGCCAT
AACCATGAGTGATAACACTGCGGCCAACTTACTTCTGACAACGATCGGAGGACCGAAGGAGCTAACCGCT
TTTTTGCACAACATGGGGGATCATGTAACTCGCCTTGATCGTTGGGAACCGGAGCTGAATGAAGCCATAC
CAAACGACGAGCGTGACACCACGATGCCTGTAGCAATGGCAACAACGTTGCGCAAACTATTAACTGGCGA
ACTACTTACTCTAGCTTCCCGGCAACAATTAATAGACTGGATGGAGGCGGATAAAGTTGCAGGACCACTT
CTGCGCTCGGCCCTTCCGGCTGGCTGGTTTATTGCTGATAAATCTGGAGCCGGTGAGCGTGGGTCTCGCG
GTATCATTGCAGCACTGGGGCCAGATGGTAAGCCCTCCCGTATCGTAGTTATCTACACGACGGGGAGTCA
GGCAACTATGGATGAACGAAATAGACAGATCGCTGAGATAGGTGCCTCACTGATTAAGCATTGGTAACTG
TCAGACCAAGTTTACTCATATATACTTTAGATTGATTTAAAACTTCATTTTTAATTTAAAAGGATCTAGG
TGAAGATCCTTTTTGATAATCTCATGACCAAAATCCCTTAACGTGAGTTTTCGTTCCACTGAGCGTCAGA
CCCCGTAGAAAAGATCAAAGGATCTTCTTGAGATCCTTTTTTTCTGCGCGTAATCTGCTGCTTGCAAACA
AAAAAACCACCGCTACCAGCGGTGGTTTGTTTGCCGGATCAAGAGCTACCAACTCTTTTTCCGAAGGTAA
CTGGCTTCAGCAGAGCGCAGATACCAAATACTGTTCTTCTAGTGTAGCCGTAGTTAGGCCACCACTTCAA
GAACTCTGTAGCACCGCCTACATACCTCGCTCTGCTAATCCTGTTACCAGTGGCTGCTGCCAGTGGCGAT
AAGTCGTGTCTTACCGGGTTGGACTCAAGACGATAGTTACCGGATAAGGCGCAGCGGTCGGGCTGAACGG
GGGGTTCGTGCACACAGCCCAGCTTGGAGCGAACGACCTACACCGAACTGAGATACCTACAGCGTGAGCT
ATGAGAAAGCGCCACGCTTCCCGAAGGGAGAAAGGCGGACAGGTATCCGGTAAGCGGCAGGGTCGGAACA
GGAGAGCGCACGAGGGAGCTTCCAGGGGGAAACGCCTGGTATCTTTATAGTCCTGTCGGGTTTCGCCACC
TCTGACTTGAGCGTCGATTTTTGTGATGCTCGTCAGGGGGGCGGAGCCTATGGAAAAACGCCAGCAACGC
GGCCTTTTTACGGTTCCTGGCCTTTTGCTGGCCTTTTGCTCACATGTTCTTTCCTGCGTTATCCCCTGAT
TCTGTGGATAACCGTATTACCGCCTTTGAGTGAGCTGATACCGCTCGCCGCAGCCGAACGACCGAGCGCA
GCGAGTCAGTGAGCGAGGAAGCGGAAGAGCGCCTGATGCGGTATTTTCTCCTTACGCATCTGTGCGGTAT
TTCACACCGCATAGACCAGCCGCGTAACCTGGCAAAATCGGTTACGGTTGAGTAATAAATGGATGCCCTG
CGTAAGCGGGTGTGGGCGGACAATAAAGTCTTAAACTGAACAAAATAGATCTAAACTATGACAATAAAGT
CTTAAACTAGACAGAATAGTTGTAAACTGAAATCAGTCCAGTTATGCTGTGAAAAAGCATACTGGACTTT
TGTTATGGCTAAAGCAAACTCTTCATTTTCTGAAGTGCAAATTGCCCGTCGTATTAAAGAGGGGCGTGGC
CAAGGGCATGGTAAAGACTATATTCGCGGCGTTGTGACAATTTACCGAACAACTCCGCGGCCGGGAAGCC
GATCTCGGCTTGAACGAATTGTTAGGTGGCGGTACTTGGGTCGATATCAAAGTGCATCACTTCTTCCCGT
ATGCCCAACTTTGTATAGAGAGCCACTGCGGGATCGTCACCGTAATCTGCTTGCACGTAGATCACATAAG
CACCAAGCGCGTTGGCCTCATGCTTGAGGAGATTGATGAGCGCGGTGGCAATGCCCTGCCTCCGGTGCTC
GCCGGAGACTGCGAGATCATAGATATAGATCTCACTACGCGGCTGCTCAAACTTGGGCAGAACGTAAGCC
GCGAGAGCGCCAACAACCGCTTCTTGGTCGAAGGCAGCAAGCGCGATGAAT
Features (pLannotate 1.2.2; 23 found; start..end, strand, type, name):
    413..441     -  promoter       Pc promoter: intI1 (promoter lies within the coding sequence); class 1 integron promoter
    419..781     -  CDS            YPR2_ECOLX (fragment): Protein predicted: Swiss-Prot protein existence level 4. From Escherichia coli.
    781..808     -  rep_origin     R6K γ ori (fragment): γ replication origin from E. coli plasmid R6K; requires the R6K initiator protein pi for replication
    837..870     +  protein_bind   loxP: Cre-mediated recombination occurs in the 8-bp core sequence (GCATACAT). Cre recombinase
   1060..1108    -  polyA_signal   HSV TK poly(A) signal: herpes simplex virus thymidine kinase polyadenylation signal (Cole and Stacy, 1985)
   1222..2190    -  CDS            PPP1CC: PP1G_HUMAN - Experimental evidence at protein level: Swiss-Prot protein existence level 1. Protein phosphatase that associates with over 200 regulatory proteins to form highly specific holoenzymes which dephosphorylate hundreds of biological targets. Protein phosphatase 1 (PP1) is essential for cell division, and participates in the regulation of glycogen metabolism, muscle contractility and protein synthesis. Dephosphorylates RPS6KB1. Involved in regulation of ionic conductances and long-term synaptic plasticity. May play an important role in dephosphorylating substrates such as the postsynap
   2225..2334    -  promoter       p10 promoter: baculovirus promoter for expression in insect cells
   2379..2470    +  promoter       polyhedrin promoter: polh from Autographa californica; promoter for the baculovirus polyhedrin gene
   2529..2548    +  CDS            8xHis (fragment): 8xHis affinity tag
   2570..2590    +  CDS            TEV site: tobacco etch virus (TEV) protease recognition and cleavage site
   2603..3682    +  CDS            PPP1R7: PP1R7_HUMAN - Also known as SDS22. Experimental evidence at protein level: Swiss-Prot protein existence level 1. Regulatory subunit of protein phosphatase 1. From Homo sapiens (Human).
   3790..3873    +  CDS            large T antigen (fragment): large T antigen from SV40 (simian virus 40)
   3896..4030    +  polyA_signal   SV40 poly(A) signal: SV40 polyadenylation signal
   4059..4108    +  CDS            SET1 (fragment): solubility-enhancement tag derived from T7 phage gene 10B
   4140..4305    -  mobile_element Tn7L: mini-Tn7 element (left end of the Tn7 transposon) Tn7
   4468..4484    +  CDS            lacZα (fragment): LacZα fragment of β-galactosidase; lacZ fragment
   4489..4943    +  rep_origin     f1 ori (sequence partly withheld): f1 bacteriophage origin of replication; arrow indicates direction of (+) strand synthesis
   4969..5073    +  promoter       AmpR promoter: bla
   5074..5934    +  CDS            AmpR: β-lactamase; bla; confers resistance to ampicillin, carbenicillin, and related antibiotics
   6105..6693    +  rep_origin     ori: high-copy-number ColE1/pMB1/pBR322/pUC origin of replication
   6879..6930    -  misc_feature   bom (fragment): basis of mobility region from pBR322
   6998..7222    -  mobile_element Tn7R: mini-Tn7 element (right end of the Tn7 transposon) Tn7
   7289..224     -  CDS            GmR (across the origin): gentamycin acetyltransferase; aacC1; confers resistance to gentamycin
