[The description below was written by a language model from this plasmid's Addgene catalogue record and pLannotate feature annotations shown in this document.]
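Description:
pFL His-SDS22 / PP1gamma is a baculovirus transfer plasmid built on the pFL backbone for co-expressing two human proteins in insect cells: the PP1 regulatory subunit SDS22 (PPP1R7) and the catalytic subunit PP1gamma (PPP1CC). In E. coli it replicates from a high-copy ColE1/pUC-type origin and is selected with ampicillin through the bla gene; an f1 origin is also present. A gentamicin acetyltransferase gene sits together with the expression cassettes between the Tn7R and Tn7L ends. This mini-Tn7 arrangement allows the whole segment to be transposed into a baculoviral bacmid, with gentamicin resistance marking the transposed unit. A single loxP site lies next to the cassettes, which in this vector family permits Cre-mediated fusion with other loxP-bearing plasmids to add further subunits.

The payload consists of two divergently oriented late baculoviral promoters placed back to back. The polyhedrin promoter drives SDS22, which is preceded by a histidine tag (catalogued as 6xHis, detected as a partial 8xHis match) and a TEV protease cleavage site, so the tag can be removed after affinity purification. This cassette ends in the SV40 polyadenylation signal. On the opposite strand, the p10 promoter drives PP1gamma, for which no tag is recorded, terminated by the HSV TK polyadenylation signal. Co-expression from one virus lets the two proteins assemble in the same cell, so the untagged phosphatase can be recovered through the tagged SDS22. The stated purpose is production of the His-SDS22/PP1gamma dimer, in the context of work on PP1 holoenzyme formation. The depositor and sequencing-derived records are the same length and carry the same features, differing only in their start position. Several short annotated fragments (R6K γ ori, lacZα, SET1, large T antigen) are likely backbone remnants or incidental matches.
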