Addgene plasmid #113511: pFL His-SDS22 / PP1gamma
Purpose: Expression of His-SDS22 / PP1gamma dimer in insect cells (Baculovirus system)
Depositing lab: Hemmo Meyer. Depositing organization: Universitaet Duisburg-Essen. Publication: Ubiquitin-Independent Disassembly by a p97 AAA-ATPase Complex Drives PP1 Holoenzyme Formation. Weith M, Seiler J, van den Boom J, Kracht M, Hulsmann J, Primorac I, Del Pino Garcia J, Kaschani F, Kaiser M, Musacchio A, Bollen M, Meyer H. Mol Cell. 2018 Oct 11. pii: S1097-2765(18)30791-3. doi: 10.1016/j.molcel.2018.09.020. PubMed 30344098.
Backbone
  Vector backbone: pFL
  Vector type: Insect Expression
Growth in bacteria
  Bacterial resistance: Ampicillin, 100 μg/mL
  Growth temperature: 37°C
  Growth strain: DH5alpha
  Copy number: High Copy
Gene/Insert 1
  Gene/Insert name: SDS22 (alt name: PPP1R7)
  Species: H. sapiens (human)
  Entrez Gene: PPP1R7 (a.k.a. SDS22)
  Tag / fusion protein: 6*His (N terminal on backbone)
  Cloning method: Restriction Enzyme; 5′ cloning site unknown (unknown if destroyed)
Gene/Insert 2
  Gene/Insert name: PP1gamma (alt name: PPP1CC)
  Species: H. sapiens (human)
  Entrez Gene: PPP1CC (a.k.a. PP-1G, PP1C, PPP1G)
Terms and licenses: Academic/Nonprofit Terms; Industry Terms: Not Available to Industry
How to cite: pFL His-SDS22 / PP1gamma was a gift from Hemmo Meyer (Addgene plasmid # 113511 ; http://n2t.net/addgene:113511 ; RRID:Addgene_113511)
